>Addgene plasmid #208637 | pET28-H12TEV-hEIF5B-587~1220 | addgene full sequence | sequence record 433646 | Addgene NGS Result
TGGCGAATGGG
[124 nt withheld, positions 12-135]
C
[91 nt withheld, positions 137-227]
A
[49 nt withheld, positions 229-277]
CCTTTGACGTTGGAGTCCACGTTCTTT
[37 nt withheld, positions 305-341]
ACCCTATCTCGGTCTATTCTTTTGATTTATAAGGGATTTTGCCGATTTCGGCCTATTGGTTAAAAAATGA
GCTGATTTAACAAAAATTTAACGCGAATTTTAACAAAATATTAACGCTTACAATTTAGGTGGCACTTTTC
GGGGAAATGTGCGCGGAACCCCTATTTGTTTATTTTTCTAAATACATTCAAATATGTATCCGCTCATGAA
TTAATTCTTAGAAAAACTCATCGAGCATCAAATGAAACTGCAATTTATTCATATCAGGATTATCAATACC
ATATTTTTGAAAAAGCCGTTTCTGTAATGAAGGAGAAAACTCACCGAGGCAGTTCCATAGGATGGCAAGA
TCCTGGTATCGGTCTGCGATTCCGACTCGTCCAACATCAATACAACCTATTAATTTCCCCTCGTCAAAAA
TAAGGTTATCAAGTGAGAAATCACCATGAGTGACGACTGAATCCGGTGAGAATGGCAAAAGTTTATGCAT
TTCTTTCCAGACTTGTTCAACAGGCCAGCCATTACGCTCGTCATCAAAATCACTCGCATCAACCAAACCG
TTATTCATTCGTGATTGCGCCTGAGCGAGACGAAATACGCGATCGCTGTTAAAAGGACAATTACAAACAG
GAATCGAATGCAACCGGCGCAGGAACACTGCCAGCGCATCAACAATATTTTCACCTGAATCAGGATATTC
TTCTAATACCTGGAATGCTGTTTTCCCGGGGATCGCAGTGGTGAGTAACCATGCATCATCAGGAGTACGG
ATAAAATGCTTGATGGTCGGAAGAGGCATAAATTCCGTCAGCCAGTTTAGTCTGACCATCTCATCTGTAA
CATCATTGGCAACGCTACCTTTGCCATGTTTCAGAAACAACTCTGGCGCATCGGGCTTCCCATACAATCG
ATAGATTGTCGCACCTGATTGCCCGACATTATCGCGAGCCCATTTATACCCATATAAATCAGCATCCATG
TTGGAATTTAATCGCGGCCTAGAGCAAGACGTTTCCCGTTGAATATGGCTCATAACACCCCTTGTATTAC
TGTTTATGTAAGCAGACAGTTTTATTGTTCATGACCAAAATCCCTTAACGTGAGTTTTCGTTCCACTGAG
CGTCAGACCCCGTAGAAAAGATCAAAGGATCTTCTTGAGATCCTTTTTTTCTGCGCGTAATCTGCTGCTT
GCAAACAAAAAAACCACCGCTACCAGCGGTGGTTTGTTTGCCGGATCAAGAGCTACCAACTCTTTTTCCG
AAGGTAACTGGCTTCAGCAGAGCGCAGATACCAAATACTGTCCTTCTAGTGTAGCCGTAGTTAGGCCACC
ACTTCAAGAACTCTGTAGCACCGCCTACATACCTCGCTCTGCTAATCCTGTTACCAGTGGCTGCTGCCAG
TGGCGATAAGTCGTGTCTTACCGGGTTGGACTCAAGACGATAGTTACCGGATAAGGCGCAGCGGTCGGGC
TGAACGGGGGGTTCGTGCACACAGCCCAGCTTGGAGCGAACGACCTACACCGAACTGAGATACCTACAGC
GTGAGCTATGAGAAAGCGCCACGCTTCCCGAAGGGAGAAAGGCGGACAGGTATCCGGTAAGCGGCAGGGT
CGGAACAGGAGAGCGCACGAGGGAGCTTCCAGGGGGAAACGCCTGGTATCTTTATAGTCCTGTCGGGTTT
CGCCACCTCTGACTTGAGCGTCGATTTTTGTGATGCTCGTCAGGGGGGCGGAGCCTATGGAAAAACGCCA
GCAACGCGGCCTTTTTACGGTTCCTGGCCTTTTGCTGGCCTTTTGCTCACATGTTCTTTCCTGCGTTATC
CCCTGATTCTGTGGATAACCGTATTACCGCCTTTGAGTGAGCTGATACCGCTCGCCGCAGCCGAACGACC
GAGCGCAGCGAGTCAGTGAGCGAGGAAGCGGAAGAGCGCCTGATGCGGTATTTTCTCCTTACGCATCTGT
GCGGTATTTCACACCGCAATGGTGCACTCTCAGTACAATCTGCTCTGATGCCGCATAGTTAAGCCAGTAT
ACACTCCGCTATCGCTACGTGACTGGGTCATGGCTGCGCCCCGACACCCGCCAACACCCGCTGACGCGCC
CTGACGGGCTTGTCTGCTCCCGGCATCCGCTTACAGACAAGCTGTGACCGTCTCCGGGAGCTGCATGTGT
CAGAGGTTTTCACCGTCATCACCGAAACGCGCGAGGCAGCTGCGGTAAAGCTCATCAGCGTGGTCGTGAA
GCGATTCACAGATGTCTGCCTGTTCATCCGCGTCCAGCTCGTTGAGTTTCTCCAGAAGCGTTAATGTCTG
GCTTCTGATAAAGCGGGCCATGTTAAGGGCGGTTTTTTCCTGTTTGGTCACTGATGCCTCCGTGTAAGGG
GGATTTCTGTTCATGGGGGTAATGATACCGATGAAACGAGAGAGGATGCTCACGATACGGGTTACTGATG
ATGAACATGCCCGGTTACTGGAACGTTGTGAGGGTAAACAACTGGCGGTATGGATGCGGCGGGACCAGAG
AAAAATCACTCAGGGTCAATGCCAGCGCTTCGTTAATACAGATGTAGGTGTTCCACAGGGTAGCCAGCAG
CATCCTGCGATGCAGATCCGGAACATAATGGTGCAGGGCGCTGACTTCCGCGTTTCCAGACTTTACGAAA
CACGGAAACCGAAGACCATTCATGTTGTTGCTCAGGTCGCAGACGTTTTGCAGCAGCAGTCGCTTCACGT
TCGCTCGCGTATCGGTGATTCATTCTGCTAACCAGTAAGGCAACCCCGCCAGCCTAGCCGGGTCCTCAAC
GACAGGAGCACGATCATGCGCACCCGTGGGGCCGCCATGCCGGCGATAATGGCCTGCTTCTCGCCGAAAC
GTTTGGTGGCGGGACCAGTGACGAAGGCTTGAGCGAGGGCGTGCAAGATTCCGAATACCGCAAGCGACAG
GCCGATCATCGTCGCGCTCCAGCGAAAGCGGTCCTCGCCGAAAATGACCCAGAGCGCTGCCGGCACCTGT
CCTACGAGTTGCATGATAAAGAAGACAGTCATAAGTGCGGCGACGATAGTCATGCCCCGCGCCCACCGGA
AGGAGCTGACTGGGTTGAAGGCTCTCAAGGGCATCGGTCGAGATCCCGGTGCCTAATGAGTGAGCTAACT
TACATTAATTGCGTTGCGCTCACTGCCCGCTTTCCAGTCGGGAAACCTGTCGTGCCAGCTGCATTAATGA
ATCGGCCAACGCGCGGGGAGAGGCGGTTTGCGTATTGGGCGCCAGGGTGGTTTTTCTTTTCACCAGTGAG
ACGGGCAACAGCTGATTGCCCTTCACCGCCTGGCCCTGAGAGAGTTGCAGCAAGCGGTCCACGCTGGTTT
GCCCCAGCAGGCGAAAATCCTGTTTGATGGTGGTTAACGGCGGGATATAACATGAGCTGTCTTCGGTATC
GTCGTATCCCACTACCGAGATATCCGCACCAACGCGCAGCCCGGACTCGGTAATGGCGCGCATTGCGCCC
AGCGCCATCTGATCGTTGGCAACCAGCATCGCAGTGGGAACGATGCCCTCATTCAGCATTTGCATGGTTT
GTTGAAAACCGGACATGGCACTCCAGTCGCCTTCCCGTTCCGCTATCGGCTGAATTTGATTGCGAGTGAG
ATATTTATGCCAGCCAGCCAGACGCAGACGCGCCGAGACAGAACTTAATGGGCCCGCTAACAGCGCGATT
TGCTGGTGACCCAATGCGACCAGATGCTCCACGCCCAGTCGCGTACCGTCTTCATGGGAGAAAATAATAC
TGTTGATGGGTGTCTGGTCAGAGACATCAAGAAATAACGCCGGAACATTAGTGCAGGCAGCTTCCACAGC
AATGGCATCCTGGTCATCCAGCGGATAGTTAATGATCAGCCCACTGACGCGTTGCGCGAGAAGATTGTGC
ACCGCCGCTTTACAGGCTTCGACGCCGCTTCGTTCTACCATCGACACCACCACGCTGGCACCCAGTTGAT
CGGCGCGAGATTTAATCGCCGCGACAATTTGCGACGGCGCGTGCAGGGCCAGACTGGAGGTGGCAACGCC
AATCAGCAACGACTGTTTGCCCGCCAGTTGTTGTGCCACGCGGTTGGGAATGTAATTCAGCTCCGCCATC
GCCGCTTCCACTTTTTCCCGCGTTTTCGCAGAAACGTGGCTGGCCTGGTTCACCACGCGGGAAACGGTCT
GATAAGAGACACCGGCATACTCTGCGACATCGTATAACGTTACTGGTTTCACATTCACCACCCTGAATTG
ACTCTCTTCCGGGCGCTATCATGCCATACCGCGAAAGGTTTTGCGCCATTCGATGGTGTCCGGGATCTCG
ACGCTCTCCCTTATGCGACTCCTGCATTAGGAAGCAGCCCAGTAGTAGGTTGAGGCCGTTGAGCACCGCC
GCCGCAAGGAATGGTGCATGCAAGGAGATGGCGCCCAACAGTCCCCCGGCCACGGGGCCTGCCACCATAC
CCACGCCGAAACAAGCGCTCATGAGCCCGAAGTGGCGAGCCCGATCTTCCCCATCGGTGATGTCGGCGAT
ATAGGCGCCAGCAACCGCACCTGTGGCGCCGGTGATGCCGGCCACGATGCGTCCGGCGTAGAGGATCGAG
ATCTCGATCCCGCGAAATTAATACGACTCACTATAGGGGAATTGTGAGCGGATAACAATTCCCCTCTAGA
AATAATTTTGTTTAACTTTAAGAAGGAGATATACCATGGGCAGCAGCCATCATCATCATCATCACAGCAG
CGGCCTGGTGCCGCGCGGCAGCCATATGCATCACCATCACCATCACGAGAACCTGTACTTCCAAGGGGGA
TCCATGAGCTCAGATTCTGAATATGACTCTGATGATGATCGGACTAAAGAAGAAAGGGCTTATGACAAAG
CAAAACGGAGGATTGAGAAACGGCGACTTGAACATAGTAAAAATGTAAACACCGAAAAGCTAAGAGCCCC
TATTATCTGCGTACTTGGGCATGTGGACACAGGGAAGACAAAAATTCTAGATAAGCTCCGTCACACACAT
GTACAAGACGGTGAAGCAGGTGGTATCACACAACAAATTGGGGCCACCAATGTTCCTCTTGAAGCTATTA
ATGAACAGACTAAGATGATTAAAAATTTTGATAGAGAGAATGTACGGATTCCAGGAATGCTAATTATTGA
TACTCCTGGGCATGAATCTTTCAGTAATCTGAGAAATAGAGGAAGCTCTCTTTGTGACATTGCCATTTTA
GTTGTTGATATTATGCATGGTTTGGAGCCCCAGACAATTGAGTCTATCAACCTTCTCAAATCTAAAAAAT
GTCCCTTCATTGTTGCACTCAATAAGATTGATAGGTTATATGATTGGAAAAAGAGTCCTGACTCTGATGT
GGCTGCTACTTTAAAGAAGCAGAAAAAGAATACAAAAGATGAATTTGAGGAGCGAGCAAAGGCTATTATT
GTAGAATTTGCACAGCAGGGTTTGAATGCTGCTTTGTTTTATGAGAATAAAGATCCCCGCACTTTTGTGT
CTTTGGTACCTACCTCTGCACATACTGGTGATGGCATGGGAAGTCTGATCTACCTTCTTGTAGAGTTAAC
TCAGACCATGTTGAGCAAGAGACTTGCACACTGTGAAGAGCTGAGAGCACAGGTGATGGAGGTTAAAGCT
CTCCCGGGGATGGGCACCACTATAGATGTCATCTTGATCAATGGGCGTTTGAAGGAAGGAGATACAATCA
TTGTTCCTGGAGTAGAAGGGCCCATTGTAACTCAGATTCGAGGCCTCCTGTTACCTCCTCCTATGAAGGA
ATTACGAGTGAAGAACCAGTATGAAAAGCATAAAGAAGTAGAAGCAGCTCAGGGGGTAAAGATTCTTGGA
AAAGACCTGGAGAAAACATTGGCTGGTTTACCCCTCCTTGTGGCTTATAAAGAAGATGAAATCCCTGTTC
TTAAAGATGAATTGATCCATGAGTTAAAGCAGACACTAAATGCTATCAAATTAGAAGAAAAAGGAGTCTA
TGTCCAGGCATCTACACTGGGTTCTTTGGAAGCTCTACTGGAATTTCTGAAAACATCAGAAGTGCCCTAT
GCAGGAATTAACATTGGCCCAGTGCATAAAAAAGATGTTATGAAGGCTTCAGTGATGTTGGAACATGACC
CTCAGTATGCAGTAATTTTGGCCTTCGATGTGAGAATTGAACGAGATGCACAAGAAATGGCTGATAGTTT
AGGAGTTAGAATTTTTAGTGCAGAAATTATTTATCATTTATTTGATGCCTTTACAAAATATAGACAAGAC
TACAAGAAACAGAAACAAGAAGAATTTAAGCACATAGCAGTATTTCCCTGCAAGATAAAAATCCTCCCTC
AGTACATTTTTAATTCTCGAGATCCGATAGTGATGGGGGTGACGGTGGAAGCAGGTCAGGTGAAACAGGG
GACACCCATGTGTGTCCCAAGCAAAAATTTTGTTGACATCGGAATAGTAACAAGTATTGAAATAAACCAT
AAACAAGTGGATGTTGCAAAAAAAGGACAAGAAGTTTGTGTAAAAATAGAACCTATCCCTGGTGAGTCAC
CCAAAATGTTTGGAAGACATTTTGAAGCTACAGATATTCTTGTTAGTAAGATCAGCCGGCAGTCCATTGA
TGCACTCAAAGACTGGTTCAGAGATGAAATGCAGAAGAGTGACTGGCAGCTTATTGTGGAGCTGAAGAAA
GTATTTGAAATCATCTAAGCGGCCGCACTCGAGCACCACCACCACCACCACTGAGATCCGGCTGCTAACA
AAGCCCGAAAGGAAGCTGAGTTGGCTGCTGCCACCGCTGAGCAATAACTAGCATAACCCCTTGGGGCCTC
TAAACGGGTCTTGAGGGGTTTTTTGCTGAAAGGAGGAACTATATCCGGAT
Features (pLannotate 1.2.2; 22 found; start..end, strand, type, name):
     12..440     +  rep_origin     f1 ori (sequence partly withheld): f1 bacteriophage origin of replication; arrow indicates direction of (+) strand synthesis
    493..550     +  promoter       AmpR promoter (fragment): bla
    559..1374    -  CDS            KanR: aminoglycoside phosphotransferase; aph(3')-Ia; confers resistance to kanamycin in bacteria or G418 (Geneticin®) in eukaryotes
   1496..2084    +  rep_origin     ori: high-copy-number ColE1/pMB1/pBR322/pUC origin of replication
   2270..2409    -  misc_feature   bom: basis of mobility region from pBR322
   2511..2702    -  CDS            rop: Rop protein, which maintains plasmids at low copy number; rop
   2719..3099    +  CDS            YPB1_ECOLX: Protein predicted: Swiss-Prot protein existence level 4. From Escherichia coli.
   3171..3462    -  CDS            TcR (fragment): tetracycline efflux protein; tet; confers resistance to tetracycline
   3477..3498    -  protein_bind   CAP binding site: CAP binding activates transcription in the presence of cAMP. E. coli catabolite activator protein
   3511..4593    -  CDS            lacI: lac repressor; lacI; The lac repressor binds to the lac operator to inhibit transcription in E. coli. This inhibition can be relieved by adding lactose or isopropyl-β-D-thiogalactopyranoside (IPTG).
   4594..4671    -  promoter       lacI promoter: lacI
   4679..4958    -  CDS            TcR (fragment): tetracycline efflux protein; tet; confers resistance to tetracycline
   4980..4998    +  promoter       T7 promoter: promoter for bacteriophage T7 RNA polymerase
   4999..5023    +  protein_bind   lac operator: The lac repressor binds to the lac operator to inhibit transcription in E. coli. This inhibition can be relieved by adding lactose or isopropyl-β-D-thiogalactopyranoside (IPTG). lac repressor encoded by lacI
   5038..5060    +  RBS            RBS: efficient ribosome binding site from bacteriophage T7 gene 10 (Olins and Rangwala, 1989)
   5079..5095    +  CDS            capTEV™ (fragment): composite tag for in vivo biotinylation, TEV protease cleavage, and 6xHis tagging
   5106..5123    +  CDS            thrombin site: thrombin recognition and cleavage site
   5130..5147    +  CDS            7xHis (fragment): 6xHis affinity tag
   5175..7076    +  CDS            EIF5B (fragment): IF2P_HUMAN - Also known as IF2, KIAA0741. Experimental evidence at protein level: Swiss-Prot protein existence level 1. Plays a role in translation initiation. Translational GTPase that catalyzes the joining of the 40S and 60S subunits to form the 80S initiation complex with the initiator methionine-tRNA in the P-site base paired to the start codon. GTP binding and hydrolysis induces conformational changes in the enzyme that renders it active for productive interactions with the ribosome. The release of the enzyme after formation of the initiation complex is a prerequisite to form elongation-c
   7095..7112    +  CDS            9xHis (fragment): 9xHis affinity tag
   7122..7171    +  CDS            SET1 (fragment): solubility-enhancement tag derived from T7 phage gene 10B
   7179..7226    +  terminator     T7 terminator: transcription terminator for bacteriophage T7 RNA polymerase
