[The description below was written by a language model from this plasmid's Addgene catalogue record and pLannotate feature annotations shown in this document.]
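Description:
pET28-H12TEV-hEIF5B-587~1220 is a bacterial expression plasmid of about 7.25 kb for producing an N-terminally truncated form of human translation initiation factor eIF5B in E. coli. It is built on pET28-H12TEV, a modified pET28 backbone. The plasmid carries a kanamycin resistance gene (aminoglycoside phosphotransferase) for selection, a pBR322-type origin with the bom region and the rop gene, consistent with its low-copy listing, and an f1 phage origin. A lacI gene with its own promoter supplies lac repressor.

The expression cassette consists of a T7 promoter followed by a lac operator, the T7 gene 10 ribosome binding site and, downstream of the insert, a T7 terminator. Transcription therefore depends on T7 RNA polymerase and is held in check by lac repressor until induced with IPTG. The depositor uses a DE3 lysogen strain for expression. The open reading frame begins with a composite N-terminal tag, described by the depositor as 6xHis, thrombin site, 6xHis, TEV site, rather than twelve consecutive histidines. This allows metal-affinity purification followed by protease removal of the tag. The TEV site itself is not annotated separately in the feature table.

The insert, cloned between retained BamHI and NotI sites, encodes residues 587 to 1220 of eIF5B, the GTPase that promotes joining of the 40S and 60S ribosomal subunits. It contains a silent SNP that leaves the protein sequence unchanged. A backbone-derived His-tag sequence lies downstream of the insert, but the record lists only the N-terminal tag and does not say whether the downstream one is translated. The record supports use for recombinant production and purification of this eIF5B fragment.
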