Addgene plasmid #208637: pET28-H12TEV-hEIF5B-587~1220
Purpose: for E. coli expression truncated human eIF5B (ENST00000289371), aa587~1220
Depositing lab: Quanfu Ma. Depositing organization: Maternal and Child Health Hospital of Hubei Province.
Backbone
  Vector backbone: pET28-H12TEV
  Modifications to backbone: refer to (Addgene#208635)
  Vector type: Bacterial Expression
Growth in bacteria
  Bacterial resistance: Kanamycin, 50 μg/mL
  Growth temperature: 37°C
  Growth strain: DH5alpha
  Growth instructions: we use BL21 (DE3) for expression
  Copy number: Low Copy
Gene/Insert
  Gene/Insert name: human eIF5B (ENST00000289371) aa 587~1220 (alt name: eIF5B)
  Species: H. sapiens (human)
  Mutation: contain SNP rs1376443, protein sequence not changed, only aa 587~1220, other residues not included
  GenBank ID: ENST00000289371
  Entrez Gene: EIF5B (a.k.a. IF2)
  Promoter: T7
  Tag / fusion protein: 6xhis (N terminal on backbone)
  Cloning method: Restriction Enzyme; 5′ cloning site BamHI (not destroyed); 3′ cloning site NotI (not destroyed)
  Sequencing primers: 5′ pETupstream, T7p; 3′ T7ter
Terms and licenses: Academic/Nonprofit Terms; Industry Terms: Not Available to Industry
Depositor comments: tag: 6xhis-thrombin-6xhis-TEV, not continuous 12x his
How to cite: pET28-H12TEV-hEIF5B-587~1220 was a gift from Quanfu Ma (Addgene plasmid # 208637 ; http://n2t.net/addgene:208637 ; RRID:Addgene_208637)
